>Addgene plasmid #227157 | pCS2+8-cyp-33e1(C439A)-flag-tev-halo-his | addgene full sequence | sequence record 458992 | Addgene NGS Result
CGCCATTCTGCCTGGGGACGTCGGAGCAAGCTTGATTTAGGTGACACTATAGAATACAAGCTACTTGTTC
TTTTTGCAGGATCCACTAGTGGCGCGCCATTAATTAAAGGCCGGCCAGCGATCGCCGGACCCACCATGAT
TTTACTTATTCTCACTTCGATATTAATTATCTACCTCTTTAATCATTTTTACTGGAAGAGAAGAAAATTA
CCACCAGGTCCAATTCCACTCCCTATTATTGGAAATTTATATCTTATGACGGAAGATGTTAAGCCAGGAT
ACAAGATGTACGAGAAATTGAAAGACAAATATGGTCCAGTGTTCACATTTTGGTTGGCAAATCTTCCAAT
GGTTACTGTGACTGATTGGAAACTCATCAAGCAGCATTTCATAAAAGATGGAGCCAACTTTGTAGGAAGA
CCAGAGTTTCCAATTTCAATGGAAATGAGACAAGGTCCATATGGAATTATTGAATCTCATGGTGATAGAT
GGATTCAGCAAAGAAGATTTGCATTGCATATTCTTCGAGATTTTGGATTGGGAAAGAATTTGATGGAAGA
AAAGGTTCTTGGTGAAGTTACTGCAATGATTGACAGTATTCGAAAAAGCATGGAAGATGTTGATATGCAA
AATATATTTGATGCATCCGTGGGATCCGTAATCAATAATATGCTTTTTGGATATCGTTATGATGAGACAA
ACATTGAAGAATTTCTGGAACTCAAAAATCGAATGAATAAGCATTTCAAGTTAGCTGCAGAACCAATGGG
AGGACTTATTGGAATGAATCCATGGCTTGGACATCTCCCGTTTTTCAAGGGATATAAAAATGTAATAATG
CACAACTGGATGGGTCTCATGGAAATGTTCCGTAAGCAGGCTACAGATAGACTTGCATCAATTGACTATG
ATTCTGATGAATATTCGGATTACGTAGAAGCATTTTTGAAAGAAAGAAAGAAACATGAAAATGAGCAAGA
TTTCGGAGGATTTGAAATGGAACAACTTGATAGTGTATGTTTTGATCTATGGGTTGCTGGAATGGAAACA
ACTTCAAATACTCTCAATTGGGCACTTCTCTATGTCCTTTTGAATCCAGAAGTACGTCAAAAAGTCTATG
AAGAATTGGAAAGAGAAATTGGAAGTGATAGGATTATTACAACTACCGACCGACCTAAACTCAACTATAT
CAATGCAACTGTTAATGAATCTCAACGTCTTGCTAATCTTCTTCCAATGAATCTATCTAGATCTACAAAT
GCTGATGTTGAAATTGCTGGCTACCGTATTCCAAAAGATACTGTAATCACTCCACAAATCAGTTCAGTAA
TGTATGATCCAGAGATATTCCCTGAACCATACGAATTCAAACCTGAAAGATTCCTAGAATCGGATGGAAG
TTTGAAAAAAGTAGAAGAACTTGTGCCATTTTCAATTGGAAAACGGCAAGCTCTTGGAGAAGGACTGGCC
AAAATGGAACTATTCTTGTATTTTGCAAATTTGTTCAACAAATTTGATATTAAATTTCACGAATCGAATC
CAAATCCAAGTATTAAAAAGGAAGTCGGAGTTACTATGAAGGCAAAGAATTACAGAGTTTCAATGAAGGA
AAGATATTCAGGGGATTATAAAGACGATGACGACAAGTCAGGGGAAAACTTGTATTTCCAGGGCTCAGGG
ATGGCAGAAATCGGTACTGGCTTTCCATTCGACCCCCATTATGTGGAAGTCCTGGGCGAGCGCATGCACT
ACGTCGATGTTGGTCCGCGCGATGGCACCCCTGTGCTGTTCCTGCACGGTAACCCGACCTCCTCCTACGT
GTGGCGCAACATCATCCCGCATGTTGCACCGACCCATCGCTGCATTGCTCCAGACCTGATCGGTATGGGC
AAATCCGACAAACCAGACCTGGGTTATTTCTTCGACGACCACGTCCGCTTCATGGATGCCTTCATCGAAG
CCCTGGGTCTGGAAGAGGTCGTCCTGGTCATTCACGACTGGGGCTCCGCTCTGGGTTTCCACTGGGCCAA
GCGCAATCCAGAGCGCGTCAAAGGTATTGCATTTATGGAGTTCATCCGCCCTATCCCGACCTGGGACGAA
TGGCCAGAATTTGCCCGCGAGACCTTCCAGGCCTTCCGCACCACCGACGTCGGCCGCAAGCTGATCATCG
ATCAGAACGTTTTTATCGAGGGTACGCTGCCGATGGGTGTCGTCCGCCCGCTGACTGAAGTCGAGATGGA
CCATTACCGCGAGCCGTTCCTGAATCCTGTTGACCGCGAGCCACTGTGGCGCTTCCCAAACGAGCTGCCA
ATCGCCGGTGAGCCAGCGAACATCGTCGCGCTGGTCGAAGAATACATGGACTGGCTGCACCAGTCCCCTG
TCCCGAAGCTGCTGTTCTGGGGCACCCCAGGCGTTCTGATCCCACCGGCCGAAGCCGCTCGCCTGGCCAA
AAGCCTGCCTAACTGCAAGGCTGTGGACATCGGCCCGGGTCTGAATCTGCTGCAAGAAGACAACCCGGAC
CTGATCGGCAGCGAGATCGCGCGCTGGCTGTCGACGCTCGAGATTTCCGGCGGCAGCAGCCATCATCATC
ATCATCATGGGTCAGGGTAATAATCGAATTCAAGGCCTCTCGAGCCTCTAGAACTATAGTGAGTCGTATT
ACGTAGATCCAGACATGATAAGATACATTGATGAGTTTGGACAAACCACAACTAGAATGCAGTGAAAAAA
ATGCTTTATTTGTGAAATTTGTGATGCTATTGCTTTATTTGTAACCATTATAAGCTGCAATAAACAAGTT
AACAACAACAATTGCATTCATTTTATGTTTCAGGTTCAGGGGGAGGTGTGGGAGGTTTTTTAATTCGCGG
CCGCGGCGCCAATGCATTGGGCCCGGTACCCAGCTTTTGTTCCCTTTAGTGAGGGTTAATTGCGCGCTTG
GCGTAATCATGGTCATAGCTGTTTCCTGTGTGAAATTGTTATCCGCTCACAATTCCACACAACATACGAG
CCGGGAGCATAAAGTGTAAAGCCTGGGGTGCCTAATGAGTGAGCTAACTCACATTAATTGCGTTGCGCTC
ACTGCCCGCTTTCCAGTCGGGAAACCTGTCGTGCCAGCTGCATTAATGAATCGGCCAACGCGCGGGGAGA
GGCGGTTTGCGTATTGGGCGCTCTTCCGCTTCCTCGCTCACTGACTCGCTGCGCTCGGTCGTTCGGCTGC
GGCGAGCGGTATCAGCTCACTCAAAGGCGGTAATACGGTTATCCACAGAATCAGGGGATAACGCAGGAAA
GAACATGTGAGCAAAAGGCCAGCAAAAGGCCAGGAACCGTAAAAAGGCCGCGTTGCTGGCGTTTTTCCAT
AGGCTCCGCCCCCCTGACGAGCATCACAAAAATCGACGCTCAAGTCAGAGGTGGCGAAACCCGACAGGAC
TATAAAGATACCAGGCGTTTCCCCCTGGAAGCTCCCTCGTGCGCTCTCCTGTTCCGACCCTGCCGCTTAC
CGGATACCTGTCCGCCTTTCTCCCTTCGGGAAGCGTGGCGCTTTCTCATAGCTCACGCTGTAGGTATCTC
AGTTCGGTGTAGGTCGTTCGCTCCAAGCTGGGCTGTGTGCACGAACCCCCCGTTCAGCCCGACCGCTGCG
CCTTATCCGGTAACTATCGTCTTGAGTCCAACCCGGTAAGACACGACTTATCGCCACTGGCAGCAGCCAC
TGGTAACAGGATTAGCAGAGCGAGGTATGTAGGCGGTGCTACAGAGTTCTTGAAGTGGTGGCCTAACTAC
GGCTACACTAGAAGAACAGTATTTGGTATCTGCGCTCTGCTGAAGCCAGTTACCTTCGGAAAAAGAGTTG
GTAGCTCTTGATCCGGCAAACAAACCACCGCTGGTAGCGGTGGTTTTTTTGTTTGCAAGCAGCAGATTAC
GCGCAGAAAAAAAGGATCTCAAGAAGATCCTTTGATCTTTTCTACGGGGTCTGACGCTCAGTGGAACGAA
AACTCACGTTAAGGGATTTTGGTCATGAGATTATCAAAAAGGATCTTCACCTAGATCCTTTTAAATTAAA
AATGAAGTTTTAAATCAATCTAAAGTATATATGAGTAAACTTGGTCTGACAGTTACCAATGCTTAATCAG
TGAGGCACCTATCTCAGCGATCTGTCTATTTCGTTCATCCATAGTTGCCTGACTCCCCGTCGTGTAGATA
ACTACGATACGGGAGGGCTTACCATCTGGCCCCAGTGCTGCAATGATACCGCGAGACCCACGCTCACCGG
CTCCAGATTTATCAGCAATAAACCAGCCAGCCGGAAGGGCCGAGCGCAGAAGTGGTCCTGCAACTTTATC
CGCCTCCATCCAGTCTATTAATTGTTGCCGGGAAGCTAGAGTAAGTAGTTCGCCAGTTAATAGTTTGCGC
AACGTTGTTGCCATTGCTACAGGCATCGTGGTGTCACGCTCGTCGTTTGGTATGGCTTCATTCAGCTCCG
GTTCCCAACGATCAAGGCGAGTTACATGATCCCCCATGTTGTGCAAAAAAGCGGTTAGCTCCTTCGGTCC
TCCGATCGTTGTCAGAAGTAAGTTGGCCGCAGTGTTATCACTCATGGTTATGGCAGCACTGCATAATTCT
CTTACTGTCATGCCATCCGTAAGATGCTTTTCTGTGACTGGTGAGTACTCAACCAAGTCATTCTGAGAAT
AGTGTATGCGGCGACCGAGTTGCTCTTGCCCGGCGTCAATACGGGATAATACCGCGCCACATAGCAGAAC
TTTAAAAGTGCTCATCATTGGAAAACGTTCTTCGGGGCGAAAACTCTCAAGGATCTTACCGCTGTTGAGA
TCCAGTTCGATGTAACCCACTCGTGCACCCAACTGATCTTCAGCATCTTTTACTTTCACCAGCGTTTCTG
GGTGAGCAAAAACAGGAAGGCAAAATGCCGCAAAAAAGGGAATAAGGGCGACACGGAAATGTTGAATACT
CATACTCTTCCTTTTTCAATATTATTGAAGCATTTATCAGGGTTATTGTCTCATGAGCGGATACATATTT
GAATGTATTTAGAAAAATAAACAAATAGGGGTTCCGCGCACATTTCCCCGAAAAGTGCCACCTAAATTGT
AAGCGTTAATATTTTGTTAAAATTCGCGTTAAATTTTTGTTAAATCAGCTCATTTTTTAACCAATAGGCC
GAAATCGGCAAAATCCCTTATAAATCAAAAGAATAGACCGAGATAGGGT
[37 nt withheld, positions 5230-5266]
AAAGAACGTGGACTCCAACGTCAAAGG
[49 nt withheld, positions 5294-5342]
T
[91 nt withheld, positions 5344-5434]
G
[124 nt withheld, positions 5436-5559]
CCCATTCGCCATTCAGGCTGCGCAACTGTTGGGAAGGGCGATCGGTGCGGGCCTCTTCGCTATTACGCCA
GTCGACCGCCAATTCAATATGGCGTATATGGACTCATGCCAATTCAATATGGTGGATCTGGACCTGTGCC
AATTCAATATGGCGTATATGGACTCGTGCCAATTCAATATGGTGGATCTGGACCCCAGCCAATTCAATAT
GGCGGACTTGGCACCATGCCAATTCAATATGGCGGACCTGGCACTGTGCCAACTGGGGAGGGGTCTACTT
GGCACGGTGCCAAGTTTGAGGAGGGGTCTTGGCCCTGTGCCAAGTCCGCCATATTGAATTGGCATGGTGC
CAATAATGGCGGCCATATTGGCTATATGCCAGGATCAATATATAGGCAATATCCAATATGGCCCTATGCC
AATATGGCTATTGGCCAGGTTCAATACTATGTATTGGCCCTATGCCATATAGTATTCCATATATGGGTTT
TCCTATTGACGTAGATAGCCCCTCCCAATGGGCGGTCCCATATACCATATATGGGGCTTCCTAATACCGC
CCATAGCCACTCCCCCATTGACGTCAATGGTCTCTATATATGGTCTTTCCTATTGACGTCATATGGGCGG
TCCTATTGACGTATATGGCGCCTCCCCCATTGACGTCAATTACGGTAAATGGCCCGCCTGGCTCAATGCC
CATTGACGTCAATAGGACCACCCACCATTGACGTCAATGGGATGGCTCATTGCCCATTCATATCCGTTCT
CACGCCCCCTATTGACGTCAATGACGGTAAATGGCCCACTTGGCAGTACATCAATATCTATTAATAGTAA
CTTGGCAAGTACATTACTATTGGAAGTACGCCAGGGTACATTGGCAGTACTCCCATTGACATCAATGGCG
GTAAATGGCCCGCGATGGCTGCCAAGTACATCCCCATTGACGTCAATGGGGAGGGGCAATGACGCAAATG
GGCGTTCCATTGACGTAAATGGGCGGTAGGCGTGCCTAATGGGAGGTCTATATAAGCAATGCTCGTTTAG
GGAAC
Features (pLannotate 1.2.2; 16 found; start..end, strand, type, name):
     35..53      +  promoter       SP6 promoter: promoter for bacteriophage SP6 RNA polymerase
   1681..2571    +  CDS            HaloTag®: modified bacterial dehalogenase that forms covalent bonds with chloroalkane derivatives
   2581..2600    +  CDS            capTEV™ (fragment): composite tag for in vivo biotinylation, TEV protease cleavage, and 6xHis tagging
   2644..2661    -  promoter       T7 promoter (fragment): promoter for bacteriophage T7 RNA polymerase
   2666..2800    -  polyA_signal   SV40 poly(A) signal: SV40 polyadenylation signal
   2913..2931    -  promoter       T3 promoter: promoter for bacteriophage T3 RNA polymerase
   2976..2992    -  protein_bind   lac operator: The lac repressor binds to the lac operator to inhibit transcription in E. coli. This inhibition can be relieved by adding lactose or isopropyl-β-D-thiogalactopyranoside (IPTG). lac repressor encoded by lacI
   3000..3030    -  promoter       lac promoter: promoter for the E. coli lac operon
   3045..3066    -  protein_bind   CAP binding site: CAP binding activates transcription in the presence of cAMP. E. coli catabolite activator protein
   3079..3171    -  CDS            lacI (fragment): lac repressor; lacI; The lac repressor binds to the lac operator to inhibit transcription in E. coli. This inhibition can be relieved by adding lactose or isopropyl-β-D-thiogalactopyranoside (IPTG).
   3354..3942    -  rep_origin     ori: high-copy-number ColE1/pMB1/pBR322/pUC origin of replication
   4113..4973    -  CDS            AmpR: β-lactamase; bla; confers resistance to ampicillin, carbenicillin, and related antibiotics
   4974..5078    -  promoter       AmpR promoter: bla
   5131..5559    -  rep_origin     f1 ori (sequence partly withheld): f1 bacteriophage origin of replication; arrow indicates direction of (+) strand synthesis
   5564..5630    -  CDS            lacZα (fragment): LacZα fragment of β-galactosidase; lacZ fragment
   5637..6614    +  promoter       CMV IE94 promoter: enhancer/promoter region of simian cytomegalovirus major immediate early transcription unit IE94
