[The description below was written by a language model from this plasmid's Addgene catalogue record and pLannotate feature annotations shown in this document.]
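Description:
pCS2+8-cyp-33e1(C439A)-flag-tev-halo-his is a mammalian expression plasmid of about 6.6 kb built on the pCS2+8 backbone. It is propagated in E. coli from a high-copy ColE1/pUC-type origin under ampicillin selection (β-lactamase with its own promoter). The backbone also carries an f1 phage origin and remnants of the lac region (lac promoter/operator, CAP site, lacZα and lacI fragments), which play no role in expression of the payload.

The insert is the C. elegans cytochrome P450 gene cyp-33e1 (C49C8.4) with cysteine 439 changed to alanine, introduced by ligation-independent cloning. The annotation software did not label the cyp-33e1 coding region itself, but the unannotated stretch between the SP6 promoter and the HaloTag is where it would be expected to sit. The open reading frame continues at its C terminus into a Flag epitope, a TEV protease site (indicated by the construct name), HaloTag and a His6 tag; the short "capTEV" fragment called just after HaloTag probably corresponds to the His6 end of this arrangement. Transcription in mammalian cells is driven by the simian CMV IE94 enhancer/promoter, with an SV40 polyadenylation signal downstream. The SP6 promoter immediately upstream of the insert allows in vitro synthesis of mRNA, while T7 and T3 promoters flank the 3′ end in reverse orientation.

The plasmid is intended for T-REX experiments, in which the HaloTag covalently binds a chloroalkane-linked probe so that a reactive electrophile can be delivered to the fused protein. The record describes the C439A mutant as having reduced ability to sense reactive electrophilic species, so it would suit comparison with the wild-type protein.
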