Addgene plasmid #227157: pCS2+8-cyp-33e1(C439A)-flag-tev-halo-his
Purpose: For T-REX experiments of cyp-33e1 C439A mutant. Less sensing ability to reactive electrophilic species (RES).
Depositing lab: Yimon Aye. Depositing organization: Swiss Federal Institute of Technology (EPFL). Publication: Organ-specific electrophile responsivity mapping in live C. elegans. Liu J, Kulkarni A, Gao YQ, Urul DA, Hamelin R, Novotny BA, Long MJC, Aye Y. Cell. 2024 Dec 26;187(26):7450-7469.e29. doi: 10.1016/j.cell.2024.10.014. Epub 2024 Nov 5. PubMed 39504959.
Backbone
  Vector backbone: pCS2+8
  Backbone size w/o insert (bp): 4134
  Total vector size (bp): 6617
  Vector type: Mammalian Expression
Growth in bacteria
  Bacterial resistance: Ampicillin, 100 μg/mL
  Growth temperature: 37°C
  Growth strain: DH5alpha
  Copy number: High Copy
Gene/Insert
  Gene/Insert name: cyp-33e1 (alt name: C49C8.4)
  Species: C. elegans (nematode)
  Mutation: changed cysteine 439 to alanine
  GenBank ID: NM_069079.6
  Entrez Gene: cyp-33E1 (a.k.a. CELE_C49C8.4)
  Promoter: CMV and SP6
  Tag / fusion protein: Flag (C terminal on insert); HaloTag (C terminal on insert); His6 (C terminal on insert)
  Cloning method: Ligation Independent Cloning
  Sequencing primers: 5′ CMV forward or SP6 forward; 3′ M13 reverse
Terms and licenses: Academic/Nonprofit Terms; Industry Terms: Not Available to Industry
How to cite: pCS2+8-cyp-33e1(C439A)-flag-tev-halo-his was a gift from Yimon Aye (Addgene plasmid # 227157 ; http://n2t.net/addgene:227157 ; RRID:Addgene_227157)
